>Addgene plasmid #161595 | pCfB9343 (pgRNA_XV-1_NatMX) | addgene full sequence | sequence record 332519 | Addgene NGS Result
TCGCGCGTTTCGGTGATGACGGTGAAAACCTCTGACACATGCAGCTCCCGGAGACGGTCACAGCTTGTCT
GTAAGCGGATGCCGGGAGCAGACAAGCCCGTCAGGGCGCGTCAGCGGGCTGCATTTAAATGATCTGTTTA
GCTTGCCTCGTCCCCGCCGGGTCACCCGGCCAGCGACATGGAGGCCCAGAATACCCTCCTTGACAGTCTT
GACGTGCGCAGCTCAGGGGCATGATGTGACTGTCGCCCGTACATTTAGCCCATACATCCCCATGTATAAT
CATTTGCATCCATACATTTTGATGGCCGCACGGCGCGAAGCAAAAATTACGGCTCCTCGCTGCAGACCTG
CGAGCAGGGAAACGCTCCCCTCACAGACGCGTTGAATTGTCCCCACGCCGCGCCCCTGTAGAGAAATATA
AAAGGTTAGGATTTGCCACTGAGGTTCTTCTTTCATATACTTCCTTTTAAAATCTTGCTAGGATACAGTT
CTCACATCACATCCGAACATAAACAACCATGGGTACCACTCTTGACGACACGGCTTACCGGTACCGCACC
AGTGTCCCGGGGGACGCCGAGGCCATCGAGGCACTGGATGGGTCCTTCACCACCGACACCGTTTTCCGCG
TCACCACCACCGGGGACGGCTTCACCCTGCGGGAGGTGCCGGTGGACCCGCCCCTGACCAAGGTGTTCCC
CGACGACGAATCGGACGACGAATCGGACGACGGGGAGGACGGCGACCCGGACTCCCGGACGTTCGTCGCG
TACGGGGACGACGGCGACCTGGCGGGCTTCGTGGTCGTCTCGTACTCCGGCTGGAACCGCCGGCTGACCG
TCGAGGACATCGAGGTCGCCCCGGAGCACCGGGGGCACGGGGTCGGGCGCGCGTTGATGGGGCTCGCGAC
GGAGTTCGCCCGCGAGCGGGGCGCCGGGCACCTCTGGCTGGAGGTCACCAACGTCAACGCACCGGCGATC
CACGCGTACCGGCGGATGGGGTTCACCCTCTGCGGCCTGGACACCGCCCTGTACGACGGCACCGCCTCGG
ACGGCGAGCAGGCGCTCTACATGAGCATGCCCTGCCCCTAATCAGTACTGACAATAAAAAGATTCTTGTT
TTCAAGAACTTGTCATTTGTATAGTTTTTTTATATTGTAGTTGTTCTATTTTAATCAAATGTTAGCGTGA
TTTATATTTTTTTTCGCCTCGACATCATCTGCCCAGATGCGAAGTTAAGTGCGCAGAAAGTAATATCATG
CGTCAATCGTATGTGAATGCTGGTCGCTATACTGCTGTCGATTCGATACTAACGCCGCCATCCAGTGTCG
AAAACGAGCTGCGGCCGCCTACAGGGCGCGTCCATTCGCCATTCAGGCTGCGCAACTGTTGGGAAGGGCG
ATCGGTGCGGGCCTCTTCGCTATTACGCCAGCTGGAATGCGTGCGATAGGGAACAAAAGCTGGAGCTTCT
TTGAAAAGATAATGTATGATTATGCTTTCACTCATATTTATACAGAAACTTGATGTTTTCTTTCGAGTAT
ATACAAGGTGATTACATGTACGTTTGAAGTACAACTCTAGATTTTGTAGTGCCCTCTTGGGCTAGCGGTA
AAGGTGCGCATTTTTTCACACCCTACAATGTTCTGTTCAAAAGATTTTGGTCAAACGCTGTAGAAGTGAA
AGTTGGTGCGCATGTTTCGGCGTTCGAAACTTCTCCGCAGTGAAAGATAAATGATCATTATGAAAGTTTT
CAACTAGTTTTAGAGCTAGAAATAGCAAGTTAAAATAAGGCTAGTCCGTTATCAACTTGAAAAAGTGGCA
CCGAGTCGGTGGTGCTTTTTTTGTTTTTTATGTCTTCGAGTCATGTAATTAGTTAATCGCGTGCATTCCA
GCTGCATTAATGAATCGGCCAACGCGCGGGGAGAGGCGGTTTGCGTATTGGGCGCTCTTCCGCTTCCTCG
CTCACTGACTCGCTGCGCTCGGTCGTTCGGCTGCGGCGAGCGGTATCAGCTCACTCAAAGGCGGTAATAC
GGTTATCCACAGAATCAGGGGATAACGCAGGAAAGAACATGTGAGCAAAAGGCCAGCAAAAGGCCAGGAA
CCGTAAAAAGGCCGCGTTGCTGGCGTTTTTCCATAGGCTCCGCCCCCCTGACGAGCATCACAAAAATCGA
CGCTCAAGTCAGAGGTGGCGAAACCCGACAGGACTATAAAGATACCAGGCGTTTCCCCCTGGAAGCTCCC
TCGTGCGCTCTCCTGTTCCGACCCTGCCGCTTACCGGATACCTGTCCGCCTTTCTCCCTTCGGGAAGCGT
GGCGCTTTCTCATAGCTCACGCTGTAGGTATCTCAGTTCGGTGTAGGTCGTTCGCTCCAAGCTGGGCTGT
GTGCACGAACCCCCCGTTCAGCCCGACCGCTGCGCCTTATCCGGTAACTATCGTCTTGAGTCCAACCCGG
TAAGACACGACTTATCGCCACTGGCAGCAGCCACTGGTAACAGGATTAGCAGAGCGAGGTATGTAGGCGG
TGCTACAGAGTTCTTGAAGTGGTGGCCTAACTACGGCTACACTAGAAGAACAGTATTTGGTATCTGCGCT
CTGCTGAAGCCAGTTACCTTCGGAAAAAGAGTTGGTAGCTCTTGATCCGGCAAACAAACCACCGCTGGTA
GCGGTGGTTTTTTTGTTTGCAAGCAGCAGATTACGCGCAGAAAAAAAGGATCTCAAGAAGATCCTTTGAT
CTTTTCTACGGGGTCTGACGCTCAGTGGAACGAAAACTCACGTTAAGGGATTTTGGTCATGAGATTATCA
AAAAGGATCTTCACCTAGATCCTTTTAAATTAAAAATGAAGTTTTAAATCAATCTAAAGTATATATGAGT
AAACTTGGTCTGACAGTTACCAATGCTTAATCAGTGAGGCACCTATCTCAGCGATCTGTCTATTTCGTTC
ATCCATAGTTGCCTGACTCCCCGTCGTGTAGATAACTACGATACGGGAGGGCTTACCATCTGGCCCCAGT
GCTGCAATGATACCGCGAGACCCACGCTCACCGGCTCCAGATTTATCAGCAATAAACCAGCCAGCCGGAA
GGGCCGAGCGCAGAAGTGGTCCTGCAACTTTATCCGCCTCCATCCAGTCTATTAATTGTTGCCGGGAAGC
TAGAGTAAGTAGTTCGCCAGTTAATAGTTTGCGCAACGTTGTTGCCATTGCTACAGGCATCGTGGTGTCA
CGCTCGTCGTTTGGTATGGCTTCATTCAGCTCCGGTTCCCAACGATCAAGGCGAGTTACATGATCCCCCA
TGTTGTGCAAAAAAGCGGTTAGCTCCTTCGGTCCTCCGATCGTTGTCAGAAGTAAGTTGGCCGCAGTGTT
ATCACTCATGGTTATGGCAGCACTGCATAATTCTCTTACTGTCATGCCATCCGTAAGATGCTTTTCTGTG
ACTGGTGAGTACTCAACCAAGTCATTCTGAGAATAGTGTATGCGGCGACCGAGTTGCTCTTGCCCGGCGT
CAATACGGGATAATACCGCGCCACATAGCAGAACTTTAAAAGTGCTCATCATTGGAAAACGTTCTTCGGG
GCGAAAACTCTCAAGGATCTTACCGCTGTTGAGATCCAGTTCGATGTAACCCACTCGTGCACCCAACTGA
TCTTCAGCATCTTTTACTTTCACCAGCGTTTCTGGGTGAGCAAAAACAGGAAGGCAAAATGCCGCAAAAA
AGGGAATAAGGGCGACACGGAAATGTTGAATACTCATACTCTTCCTTTTTCAATATTATTGAAGCATTTA
TCAGGGTTATTGTCTCATGAGCGGATACATATTTGAATGTATTTAGAAAAATAAACAAATAGGGGTTCCG
CGCACATTTCCCCGAAAAGTGCCACCTGAACGAAGCATCTGTGCTTCATTTTGTAGAACAAAAATGCAAC
GCGAGAGCGCTAATTTTTCAAACAAAGAATCTGAGCTGCATTTTTACAGAACAGAAATGCAACGCGAAAG
CGCTATTTTACCAACGAAGAATCTGTGCTTCATTTTTGTAAAACAAAAATGCAACGCGAGAGCGCTAATT
TTTCAAACAAAGAATCTGAGCTGCATTTTTACAGAACAGAAATGCAACGCGAGAGCGCTATTTTACCAAC
AAAGAATCTATACTTCTTTTTTGTTCTACAAAAATGCATCCCGAGAGCGCTATTTTTCTAACAAAGCATC
TTAGATTACTTTTTTTCTCCTTTGTGCGCTCTATAATGCAGTCTCTTGATAACTTTTTGCACTGTAGGTC
CGTTAAGGTTAGAAGAAGGCTACTTTGGTGTCTATTTTCTCTTCCATAAAAAAAGCCTGACTCCACTTCC
CGCGTTTACTGATTACTAGCGAAGCTGCGGGTGCATTTTTTCAAGATAAAGGCATCCCCGATTATATTCT
ATACCGATGTGGATTGCGCATACTTTGTGAACAGAAAGTGATAGCGTTGATGATTCTTCATTGGTCAGAA
AATTATGAACGGTTTCTTCTATTTTGTCTCTATATACTACGTATAGGAAATGTTTACATTTTCGTATTGT
TTTCGATTCACTCTATGAATAGTTCTTACTACAATTTTTTTGTCTAAAGAGTAATACTAGAGATAAACAT
AAAAAATGTAGAGGTCGAGTTTAGATGCAAGTTCAAGGAGCGAAAGGTGGATGGGTAGGTTATATAGGGA
TATAGCACAGAGATATATAGCAAAGAGATACTTTTGAGCAATGTTTGTGGAAGCGGTATTCGCAATATTT
TAGTAGCTCGTTACAGTCCGGTGCGTTTTTGGTTTTTTGAAAGTGCGTCTTCAGAGCGCTTTTGGTTTTC
AAAAGCGCTCTGAAGTTCCTATACTTTCTAGAGAATAGGAACTTCGGAATAGGAACTTCAAAGCGTTTCC
GAAAACGAGCGCTTCCGAAAATGCAACGCGAGCTGCGCACATACAGCTCACTGTTCACGTCGCACCTATA
TCTGCGTGTTGCCTGTATATATATATACATGAGAAGAACGGCATAGTGCGTGTTTATGCTTAAATGCGTA
CTTATATGCGTCTATTTATGTAGGATGAAAGGTAGTCTAGTACCTCCTGTGATATTATCCCATTCCATGC
GGGGTATCGTATGCTTCCTTCAGCACTACCCTTTAGCTGTTCTATATGCTGCCACTCCTCAATTGGATTA
GTCTCATCCTTCAATGCTATCATTTCCTTTGATATTGGATCATACTAAGAAACCATTATTATCATGACAT
TAACCTATAAAAATAGGCGTATCACGAGGCCCTTTCGTC
Features (pLannotate 1.2.2; 13 found; start..end, strand, type, name):
    175..518     +  promoter       TEF promoter: Ashbya gossypii TEF promoter
    525..1089    +  CDS            NrsR (fragment): nourseothricin acetyltransferase; Streptomyces noursei nat1; confers resistance to nourseothricin
   1097..1294    +  terminator     TEF terminator: Ashbya gossypii TEF terminator
   1365..1435    -  CDS            lacZα (fragment): LacZα fragment of β-galactosidase; lacZ fragment
   1468..1736    +  promoter       SNR52 promoter: promoter for the S. cerevisiae small nucleolar RNA gene SNR52
   1757..1831    +  misc_RNA       gRNA scaffold: guide RNA scaffold for the Streptococcus pyogenes CRISPR/Cas9 system
   1836..1855    +  terminator     SUP4 terminator: transcription terminator for the S. cerevisiae SUP4 tRNA gene
   1888..1945    -  CDS            lacI (fragment): lac repressor; lacI; The lac repressor binds to the lac operator to inhibit transcription in E. coli. This inhibition can be relieved by adding lactose or isopropyl-β-D-thiogalactopyranoside (IPTG).
   2128..2716    -  rep_origin     ori: high-copy-number ColE1/pMB1/pBR322/pUC origin of replication
   2887..3747    -  CDS            AmpR: β-lactamase; bla; confers resistance to ampicillin, carbenicillin, and related antibiotics
   3748..3852    -  promoter       AmpR promoter: bla
   3879..5221    -  rep_origin     2μ ori: yeast 2μ plasmid origin of replication
   5289..35      +  CDS            rop (fragment) (across the origin): Rop protein, which maintains plasmids at low copy number; rop
