[The description below was written by a language model from this plasmid's Addgene catalogue record and pLannotate feature annotations shown in this document.]
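Description:
pCfB9343 (pgRNA_XV-1_NatMX) is an episomal yeast–E. coli shuttle plasmid of about 5.3 kb from the EasyClone-MarkerFree toolkit for Saccharomyces cerevisiae. It is built on the pTAJAK-71 (pESC-NatMXsyn-USER) backbone and expresses a single guide RNA that directs Cas9 to cut the genomic integration site designated XV-1. In bacteria it is maintained at high copy through a ColE1/pUC-type origin and selected with ampicillin via the β-lactamase gene and its native promoter. In yeast it replicates from the 2μ origin and is selected with nourseothricin through a NatMX cassette, in which the Streptomyces noursei nat1 acetyltransferase is flanked by the Ashbya gossypii TEF promoter and terminator.

The payload is a standard yeast gRNA expression unit. The SNR52 small nucleolar RNA promoter, transcribed by RNA polymerase III, drives a 20-nt spacer that sits in the gap between the promoter and the annotated Streptococcus pyogenes Cas9 guide scaffold, and transcription ends at the SUP4 tRNA terminator. The plasmid carries no Cas9 gene, so the nuclease must be supplied separately. Short annotated fragments of lacZα, lacI and rop appear to be non-functional backbone remnants.

In the EasyClone-MarkerFree approach, a vector of this kind is used to introduce a double-strand break at a defined chromosomal locus, so that an expression cassette with matching homology arms can be integrated by repair without leaving a selection marker in the genome. The dominant drug marker lies on the episomal plasmid rather than in the genome, which leaves the integration itself marker-free. The record lists the cloning sites used to insert the guide as unknown.
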