Addgene plasmid #161595: pCfB9343 (pgRNA_XV-1_NatMX)
Purpose: EasyClone-MarkerFree guiding RNA vector to direct Cas9 to cut at site XV-1
Depositing lab: Irina Borodina. Depositing organization: Danmarks Tekniske Universitet. Publication: Expansion of EasyClone-MarkerFree toolkit for Saccharomyces cerevisiae genome with new integration sites. Babaei M, Sartori L, Karpukhin A, Abashkin D, Matrosova E, Borodina I. FEMS Yeast Res. 2021 May 11;21(4). pii: 6249452. doi: 10.1093/femsyr/foab027. PubMed 33893795.
Backbone
  Vector backbone: pTAJAK-71 (pESC-NatMXsyn-USER)
  Vector type: Yeast Expression, CRISPR, Synthetic Biology
Growth in bacteria
  Bacterial resistance: Ampicillin, 100 μg/mL
  Growth temperature: 37°C
  Growth strain: DH5alpha
  Copy number: High Copy
Gene/Insert
  Gene/Insert name: guiding RNA
  gRNA/shRNA sequence: ATTATGAAAGTTTTCAACTA
  Species: S. cerevisiae (budding yeast)
  Cloning method: Restriction Enzyme; 5′ cloning site Unknown (unknown if destroyed); 3′ cloning site Unknown (unknown if destroyed)
Terms and licenses: Academic/Nonprofit Terms; Industry Terms: Not Available to Industry
How to cite: pCfB9343 (pgRNA_XV-1_NatMX) was a gift from Irina Borodina (Addgene plasmid # 161595 ; http://n2t.net/addgene:161595 ; RRID:Addgene_161595)
